>Addgene plasmid #65762 | pFRT-TODestGFP_HuC | depositor full sequence | sequence record 111834 | pFRT-TODestGFP_HuC sequence 7172 bps
GGTAAGCCTATCCCTAACCCTCTCCTCGGTCTCGATTCTACGGACGGATCGGGAGATCTCCCGATCCCCT
ATGGTGCACTCTCAGTACAATCTGCTCTGATGCCGCATAGTTAAGCCAGTATCTGCTCCCTGCTTGTGTG
TTGGAGGTCGCTGAGTAGTGCGCGAGCAAAATTTAAGCTACAACAAGGCAAGGCTTGACCGACAATTGCA
TGAAGAATCTGCTTAGGGTTAGGCGTTTTGCGCTGCTTCGCGATGTACGGGCCAGATATACGCGTTGACA
TTGATTATTGACTAGTTATTAATAGTAATCAATTACGGGGTCATTAGTTCATAGCCCATATATGGAGTTC
CGCGTTACATAACTTACGGTAAATGGCCCGCCTGGCTGACCGCCCAACGACCCCCGCCCATTGACGTCAA
TAATGACGTATGTTCCCATAGTAACGCCAATAGGGACTTTCCATTGACGTCAATGGGTGGAGTATTTACG
GTAAACTGCCCACTTGGCAGTACATCAAGTGTATCATATGCCAAGTACGCCCCCTATTGACGTCAATGAC
GGTAAATGGCCCGCCTGGCATTATGCCCAGTACATGACCTTATGGGACTTTCCTACTTGGCAGTACATCT
ACGTATTAGTCATCGCTATTACCATGGTGATGCGGTTTTGGCAGTACATCAATGGGCGTGGATAGCGGTT
TGACTCACGGGGATTTCCAAGTCTCCACCCCATTGACGTCAATGGGAGTTTGTTTTGGAACCAAAATCAA
CGGGACTTTCCAAAATGTCGTAACAACTCCGCCCCATTGACGCAAATGGGCGGTAGGCGTGTACGGTGGG
AGGTCTATATAAGCAGAGCTCTCCCTATCAGTGATAGAGATCTCCCTATCAGTGATAGAGATCGTCGACG
AGCTCGTTTAGTGAACCGTCAGATCGCCTGGAGACGCCATCCACGCTGTTTTGACCTCCATAGAAGACAC
CGGGACCGATCCAGCCTCCGGACTCTAGCGTTTAAACTTAAGCTTGGTACCATGGTGAGCAAGGGCGAGG
AGCTGTTCACCGGGGTGGTGCCCATCCTGGTCGAGCTGGACGGCGACGTAAACGGCCACAAGTTCAGCGT
GTCCGGCGAGGGCGAGGGCGATGCCACCTACGGCAAGCTGACCCTGAAGTTCATCTGCACCACCGGCAAG
CTGCCCGTGCCCTGGCCCACCCTCGTGACCACCCTGACCTACGGCGTGCAGTGCTTCAGCCGCTACCCCG
ACCACATGAAGCAGCACGACTTCTTCAAGTCCGCCATGCCCGAAGGCTACGTCCAGGAGCGCACCATCTT
CTTCAAGGACGACGGCAACTACAAGACCCGCGCCGAGGTGAAGTTCGAGGGCGACACCCTGGTGAACCGC
ATCGAGCTGAAGGGCATCGACTTCAAGGAGGACGGCAACATCCTGGGGCACAAGCTGGAGTACAACTACA
ACAGCCACAACGTCTATATCATGGCCGACAAGCAGAAGAACGGCATCAAGGTGAACTTCAAGATCCGCCA
CAACATCGAGGACGGCAGCGTGCAGCTCGCCGACCACTACCAGCAGAACACCCCCATCGGCGACGGCCCC
GTGCTGCTGCCCGACAACCACTACCTGAGCACCCAGTCCGCCCTGAGCAAAGACCCCAACGAGAAGCGCG
ATCACATGGTCCTGCTGGAGTTCGTGACCGCCGCCGGGATCACTCTCGGCATGGACGAGCTGTACAAGAA
GCTTACAAGTTTGTACAAAAAAGCAGGCTCCACCATGGGAACCAATTCAGTCGACATGGTCACTCAGATA
CTGGGGGCCATGGAGTCTCAGGTGGGGGGGGGCCCGGCCGGCCCGGCCCTGCCCAACGGGCCACTCCTTG
GTACAAATGGAGCCACTGACGACAGCAAGACCAACCTCATCGTCAACTACCTGCCCCAGAACATGACCCA
GGATGAGTTCAAGAGTCTCTTCGGCAGCATTGGCGACATCGAGTCCTGCAAGTTGGTTCGGGACAAGATC
ACAGGGCAGAGCCTTGGCTACGGGTTTGTGAACTATTCTGACCCCAATGATGCAGACAAAGCCATCAACA
CCCTCAACGGCCTCAAATTACAGACGAAGACCATCAAGGTGTCCTATGCCAGACCCAGTTCAGCATCCAT
CCGGGATGCTAACCTGTACGTCAGCGGGCTCCCCAAGACCATGAGCCAGAAAGAGATGGAGCAGCTCTTC
TCCCAGTACGGCCGCATCATCACGTCCCGCATCCTGGTGGACCAGGTCACAGGTGTCTCTCGGGGTGTGG
GATTCATCCGCTTTGACAAGAGGATTGAGGCCGAAGAGGCTATCAAAGGACTGAATGGGCAGAAGCCGCT
GGGCGCAGCTGAGCCCATCACAGTCAAGTTCGCGAACAACCCAAGTCAGAAGACGGGGCAGGCGCTGCTC
ACCCACCTCTACCAGTCATCCGCCCGGCGCTACGCAGGCCCCCTACACCATCAGACCCAGCGTTTCCGGC
TGGACAATTTGCTCAACATGGCCTACGGCGTCAAGAGTCCCCTGTCGCTCATCGCCAGGTTCTCGCCGAT
CGCCATCGATGGTATGAGCGGCCTGGCGGGCGTGGGCCTGTCGGGGGGCGCGGCGGGCGCCGGCTGGTGC
ATCTTCGTGTACAACCTGTCACCGGAGGCAGACGAGAGCGTGCTGTGGCAGCTGTTCGGGCCTTTTGGGG
CAGTCACCAACGTCAAGGTCATCCGTGATTTCACCACCAACAAGTGCAAGGGTTTCGGCTTCGTGACCAT
GACCAACTATGACGAGGCGGCCATGGCCATCGCCAGCCTGAACGGCTATCGCCTGGGCGAGCGCGTGCTG
CAGGTCTCCTTCAAGACCAGCAAACAGCACAAGGCGTGAAAGGGTGGGCGCGCCGACCCAGCTTTCTTGT
ACAAAGTGGTTGATATCCAGCACAGTGGCGGCCGCTCAAGTCTAGAGGGCCCGCGGTTCGAAGGTAAGCC
TATCCCTAACCCTCTCCTCGGTCTCGATTCTACGCGTACCGGATCCGCGGCCGCATAGATAACTGATCCA
GTGTGCCTCGAGTCTAGAGGGCCCGTTTAAACCCGCTGATCAGCCTCGACTGTGCCTTCTAGTTGCCAGC
CATCTGTTGTTTGCCCCTCCCCCGTGCCTTCCTTGACCCTGGAAGGTGCCACTCCCACTGTCCTTTCCTA
ATAAAATGAGGAAATTGCATCGCATTGTCTGAGTAGGTGTCATTCTATTCTGGGGGGTGGGGTGGGGCAG
GACAGCAAGGGGGAGGATTGGGAAGACAATAGCAGGCATGCTGGGGATGCGGTGGGCTCTATGGCTTCTG
AGGCGGAAAGAACCAGCTGGGGCTCTAGGGGGTATCCCC
[124 nt withheld, positions 3400-3523]
C
[91 nt withheld, positions 3525-3615]
AGGGTGATGGTTCACGTACCTAGAAGTTCCTATTCCGAAGTTCCTATTCTCTAGAAAGTATAGGAACTTC
CTTGGCCAAAAAGCCTGAACTCACCGCGACGTCTGTCGAGAAGTTTCTGATCGAAAAGTTCGACAGCGTC
TCCGACCTGATGCAGCTCTCGGAGGGCGAAGAATCTCGTGCTTTCAGCTTCGATGTAGGAGGGCGTGGAT
ATGTCCTGCGGGTAAATAGCTGCGCCGATGGTTTCTACAAAGATCGTTATGTTTATCGGCACTTTGCATC
GGCCGCGCTCCCGATTCCGGAAGTGCTTGACATTGGGGAATTCAGCGAGAGCCTGACCTATTGCATCTCC
CGCCGTGCACAGGGTGTCACGTTGCAAGACCTGCCTGAAACCGAACTGCCCGCTGTTCTGCAGCCGGTCG
CGGAGGCCATGGATGCGATCGCTGCGGCCGATCTTAGCCAGACGAGCGGGTTCGGCCCATTCGGACCGCA
AGGAATCGGTCAATACACTACATGGCGTGATTTCATATGCGCGATTGCTGATCCCCATGTGTATCACTGG
CAAACTGTGATGGACGACACCGTCAGTGCGTCCGTCGCGCAGGCTCTCGATGAGCTGATGCTTTGGGCCG
AGGACTGCCCCGAAGTCCGGCACCTCGTGCACGCGGATTTCGGCTCCAACAATGTCCTGACGGACAATGG
CCGCATAACAGCGGTCATTGACTGGAGCGAGGCGATGTTCGGGGATTCCCAATACGAGGTCGCCAACATC
TTCTTCTGGAGGCCGTGGTTGGCTTGTATGGAGCAGCAGACGCGCTACTTCGAGCGGAGGCATCCGGAGC
TTGCAGGATCGCCGCGGCTCCGGGCGTATATGCTCCGCATTGGTCTTGACCAACTCTATCAGAGCTTGGT
TGACGGCAATTTCGATGATGCAGCTTGGGCGCAGGGTCGATGCGACGCAATCGTCCGATCCGGAGCCGGG
ACTGTCGGGCGTACACAAATCGCCCGCAGAAGCGCGGCCGTCTGGACCGATGGCTGTGTAGAAGTACTCG
CCGATAGTGGAAACCGACGCCCCAGCACTCGTCCGAGGGCAAAGGAATAGCACGTACTACGAGATTTCGA
TTCCACCGCCGCCTTCTATGAAAGGTTGGGCTTCGGAATCGTTTTCCGGGACGCCGGCTGGATGATCCTC
CAGCGCGGGGATCTCATGCTGGAGTTCTTCGCCCACCCCAACTTGTTTATTGCAGCTTATAATGGTTACA
AATAAAGCAATAGCATCACAAATTTCACAAATAAAGCATTTTTTTCACTGCATTCTAGTTGTGGTTTGTC
CAAACTCATCAATGTATCTTATCATGTCTGTATACCGTCGACCTCTAGCTAGAGCTTGGCGTAATCATGG
TCATAGCTGTTTCCTGTGTGAAATTGTTATCCGCTCACAATTCCACACAACATACGAGCCGGAAGCATAA
AGTGTAAAGCCTGGGGTGCCTAATGAGTGAGCTAACTCACATTAATTGCGTTGCGCTCACTGCCCGCTTT
CCAGTCGGGAAACCTGTCGTGCCAGCTGCATTAATGAATCGGCCAACGCGCGGGGAGAGGCGGTTTGCGT
ATTGGGCGCTCTTCCGCTTCCTCGCTCACTGACTCGCTGCGCTCGGTCGTTCGGCTGCGGCGAGCGGTAT
CAGCTCACTCAAAGGCGGTAATACGGTTATCCACAGAATCAGGGGATAACGCAGGAAAGAACATGTGAGC
AAAAGGCCAGCAAAAGGCCAGGAACCGTAAAAAGGCCGCGTTGCTGGCGTTTTTCCATAGGCTCCGCCCC
CCTGACGAGCATCACAAAAATCGACGCTCAAGTCAGAGGTGGCGAAACCCGACAGGACTATAAAGATACC
AGGCGTTTCCCCCTGGAAGCTCCCTCGTGCGCTCTCCTGTTCCGACCCTGCCGCTTACCGGATACCTGTC
CGCCTTTCTCCCTTCGGGAAGCGTGGCGCTTTCTCATAGCTCACGCTGTAGGTATCTCAGTTCGGTGTAG
GTCGTTCGCTCCAAGCTGGGCTGTGTGCACGAACCCCCCGTTCAGCCCGACCGCTGCGCCTTATCCGGTA
ACTATCGTCTTGAGTCCAACCCGGTAAGACACGACTTATCGCCACTGGCAGCAGCCACTGGTAACAGGAT
TAGCAGAGCGAGGTATGTAGGCGGTGCTACAGAGTTCTTGAAGTGGTGGCCTAACTACGGCTACACTAGA
AGGACAGTATTTGGTATCTGCGCTCTGCTGAAGCCAGTTACCTTCGGAAAAAGAGTTGGTAGCTCTTGAT
CCGGCAAACAAACCACCGCTGGTAGCGGTGGTTTTTTTGTTTGCAAGCAGCAGATTACGCGCAGAAAAAA
AGGATCTCAAGAAGATCCTTTGATCTTTTCTACGGGGTCTGACGCTCAGTGGAACGAAAACTCACGTTAA
GGGATTTTGGTCATGAGATTATCAAAAAGGATCTTCACCTAGATCCTTTTAAATTAAAAATGAAGTTTTA
AATCAATCTAAAGTATATATGAGTAAACTTGGTCTGACAGTTACCAATGCTTAATCAGTGAGGCACCTAT
CTCAGCGATCTGTCTATTTCGTTCATCCATAGTTGCCTGACTCCCCGTCGTGTAGATAACTACGATACGG
GAGGGCTTACCATCTGGCCCCAGTGCTGCAATGATACCGCGAGACCCACGCTCACCGGCTCCAGATTTAT
CAGCAATAAACCAGCCAGCCGGAAGGGCCGAGCGCAGAAGTGGTCCTGCAACTTTATCCGCCTCCATCCA
GTCTATTAATTGTTGCCGGGAAGCTAGAGTAAGTAGTTCGCCAGTTAATAGTTTGCGCAACGTTGTTGCC
ATTGCTACAGGCATCGTGGTGTCACGCTCGTCGTTTGGTATGGCTTCATTCAGCTCCGGTTCCCAACGAT
CAAGGCGAGTTACATGATCCCCCATGTTGTGCAAAAAAGCGGTTAGCTCCTTCGGTCCTCCGATCGTTGT
CAGAAGTAAGTTGGCCGCAGTGTTATCACTCATGGTTATGGCAGCACTGCATAATTCTCTTACTGTCATG
CCATCCGTAAGATGCTTTTCTGTGACTGGTGAGTACTCAACCAAGTCATTCTGAGAATAGTGTATGCGGC
GACCGAGTTGCTCTTGCCCGGCGTCAATACGGGATAATACCGCGCCACATAGCAGAACTTTAAAAGTGCT
CATCATTGGAAAACGTTCTTCGGGGCGAAAACTCTCAAGGATCTTACCGCTGTTGAGATCCAGTTCGATG
TAACCCACTCGTGCACCCAACTGATCTTCAGCATCTTTTACTTTCACCAGCGTTTCTGGGTGAGCAAAAA
CAGGAAGGCAAAATGCCGCAAAAAAGGGAATAAGGGCGACACGGAAATGTTGAATACTCATACTCTTCCT
TTTTCAATATTATTGAAGCATTTATCAGGGTTATTGTCTCATGAGCGGATACATATTTGAATGTATTTAG
AAAAATAAACAAATAGGGGTTCCGCGCACATTTCCCCGAAAAGTGCCACCTGACGTC
Features (pLannotate 1.2.2; 27 found; start..end, strand, type, name):
      1..42      +  CDS            V5 tag: epitope tag from simian virus 5
     70..122     -  misc_feature   bom (fragment): basis of mobility region from pBR322
    277..656     +  enhancer       CMV enhancer: human cytomegalovirus immediate early enhancer
    729..746     -  promoter       CMV promoter (fragment): human cytomegalovirus (CMV) immediate early promoter
    809..860     +  promoter       CMVd2 promoter: truncated human cytomegalovirus (CMV) immediate early promoter that yields moderately reduced expression relative to the full-length promoter
    862..881     +  promoter       PLtetO-1 promoter (fragment): modified phage lambda PL promoter with tet operator sites (Lutz and Bujard, 1997)
    883..902     +  promoter       PLtetO-1 promoter (fragment): modified phage lambda PL promoter with tet operator sites (Lutz and Bujard, 1997)
    910..943     +  promoter       TRE3GV promoter (fragment): 3rd-generation Tet-responsive promoter that can be activated by binding of Tet-On® 3G, optimized for retroviral and lentiviral vectors
   1032..1748    +  CDS            EGFP: EGFP is a basic (constitutively fluorescent) green fluorescent protein published in 1996, derived from Aequorea victoria. It is reported to be a rapidly-maturing weak dimer with moderate acid sensitivity.
   1755..1779    +  protein_bind   attB1: mutant version of attB; recombination site for the Gateway® BP reaction BP Clonase™
   1806..2906    +  CDS            ELAVL3: ELAV3_HUMAN - Also known as HUC, PLE21. Experimental evidence at transcript level: Swiss-Prot protein existence level 2. RNA-binding protein that binds to AU-rich element (ARE) sequences of target mRNAs, including VEGF mRNA (PubMed:10710437). May also bind poly-A tracts via RRM 3 (By similarity). May be involved in neuronal differentiation and maintenance (By similarity). Plays a role in the stabilization of GAP43 mRNA and in spatial learning (By similarity). From Homo sapiens (Human).
   2926..2950    -  protein_bind   attB2: mutant version of attB; recombination site for the Gateway® BP reaction BP Clonase™
   3003..3044    +  CDS            V5 tag: epitope tag from simian virus 5
   3130..3354    +  polyA_signal   bGH poly(A) signal: bovine growth hormone polyadenylation signal
   3358..3379    +  promoter       SV40 promoter (fragment): SV40 enhancer and early promoter
   3400..3633    +  rep_origin     f1 ori (fragment) (sequence partly withheld): f1 bacteriophage origin of replication; arrow indicates direction of (+) strand synthesis
   3638..3685    +  protein_bind   FRT: FLP-mediated recombination occurs in the 8-bp core sequence TCTAGAAA (Turan and Bode, 2011). FLP recombinase from the Saccharomyces cerevisiae 2μ plasmid
   3693..4715    +  CDS            HygR: aminoglycoside phosphotransferase from E. coli; aph(4)-Ia; confers resistance to hygromycin
   4725..4850    +  CDS            ble (fragment): BLE_KLEPN - Experimental evidence at protein level: Swiss-Prot protein existence level 1. Binding protein with a strong affinity to the bleomycin family of antibiotics. Binds to CL990; an antimitotic-antibiotic compound. From Klebsiella pneumoniae.
   4845..4966    +  polyA_signal   SV40 poly(A) signal: SV40 polyadenylation signal
   5039..5055    -  protein_bind   lac operator: The lac repressor binds to the lac operator to inhibit transcription in E. coli. This inhibition can be relieved by adding lactose or isopropyl-β-D-thiogalactopyranoside (IPTG). lac repressor encoded by lacI
   5063..5093    -  promoter       lac promoter: promoter for the E. coli lac operon
   5108..5129    -  protein_bind   CAP binding site: CAP binding activates transcription in the presence of cAMP. E. coli catabolite activator protein
   5142..5234    -  CDS            lacI (fragment): lac repressor; lacI; The lac repressor binds to the lac operator to inhibit transcription in E. coli. This inhibition can be relieved by adding lactose or isopropyl-β-D-thiogalactopyranoside (IPTG).
   5417..6005    -  rep_origin     ori: high-copy-number ColE1/pMB1/pBR322/pUC origin of replication
   6176..7036    -  CDS            AmpR: β-lactamase; bla; confers resistance to ampicillin, carbenicillin, and related antibiotics
   7037..7141    -  promoter       AmpR promoter: bla
