[The description below was written by a language model from this plasmid's Addgene catalogue record and pLannotate feature annotations shown in this document.]
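Description:
pFRT-TODestGFP_HuC is a mammalian expression plasmid built on a laboratory-modified pcDNA5/FRT backbone and designed for tetracycline-regulated expression of GFP-tagged human HuC (ELAVL3). It is propagated in E. coli through a high-copy ColE1/pUC-type origin and selected with ampicillin via the bla gene and its promoter. A partial f1 origin and remnants of lac regulatory sequences are also annotated in the backbone.

The expression cassette is driven by the CMV enhancer and promoter followed by two tet operator sites, an arrangement that normally keeps transcription off in cells expressing the Tet repressor until tetracycline or doxycycline is added. Downstream lies an EGFP coding sequence, then attB1, the ELAVL3 open reading frame and attB2. This reflects Gateway recombination of the insert into a destination vector and gives an N-terminal EGFP fusion. ELAVL3 is a neuronal RNA-binding protein that recognises AU-rich elements in target mRNAs. A V5 epitope sequence follows attB2, ahead of the bovine growth hormone polyadenylation signal; whether it is read in frame with the insert cannot be judged from the table. The catalogue entry lists an N-terminal FLAG-HA tag, but no such feature is annotated, whereas EGFP occupies that position, consistent with the plasmid's name and stated purpose.

An FRT site sits directly upstream of a hygromycin resistance gene with no annotated promoter of its own, followed by an SV40 poly(A) signal. In this design, Flp-mediated integration into a genomic FRT acceptor locus typically activates the marker, allowing selection of isogenic stable lines. Blasticidin is also listed as a selectable marker, but no blasticidin resistance gene is annotated on the plasmid.
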