Addgene plasmid #65762: pFRT-TODestGFP_HuC
Purpose: expresses GFP-tagged HuC in mammalian cells
Depositing lab: Thomas Tuschl. Depositing organization: Rockefeller University.
Backbone
  Vector backbone: pcDNA5/FRT
  Backbone manufacturer: Life Technologies, Modified by Tuschl lab
  Backbone size w/o insert (bp): 5372
  Vector type: Mammalian Expression
  Selectable markers: Hygromycin, Blasticidin
Growth in bacteria
  Bacterial resistance: Ampicillin, 100 μg/mL
  Growth temperature: 37°C
  Growth strain: Top10
  Copy number: Unknown
Gene/Insert
  Gene/Insert name: ELAVL3
  Species: H. sapiens (human)
  Entrez Gene: ELAVL3 (a.k.a. HUC, HUCL, PLE21)
  Promoter: CMV, 2x Tet
  Tag / fusion protein: FLAG HA (N terminal on backbone); V5 (C terminal on backbone)
  Cloning method: Gateway Cloning
  Sequencing primers: 5′ CMV Forward; 3′ BGH Reverse
Terms and licenses: Academic/Nonprofit Terms; Industry Terms: Not Available to Industry
How to cite: pFRT-TODestGFP_HuC was a gift from Thomas Tuschl (Addgene plasmid # 65762 ; http://n2t.net/addgene:65762 ; RRID:Addgene_65762)
