>Addgene plasmid #65762 | pFRT-TODestGFP_HuC | addgene partial sequence | sequence record 115014 | CMV-F 5'-CGCAAATGGGCGGTAGGCGTG-3'
GATAGAGATCTCCCTATCAGTGATAGAGATCGTCGACGAGCTCGTTTAGTGAACCGTCAGATCGCCTGGA
GACGCCATCCACGCTGTTTTGACCTCCATAGAAGACACCGGGACCGATCCAGCCTCCGGACTCTAGCGTT
TAAACTTAAGCTTGGTACCATGGTGAGCAAGGGCGAGGAGCTGTTCACCGGGGTGGTGCCCATCCTGGTC
GAGCTGGACGGCGACGTAAACGGCCACAAGTTCAGCGTGTCCGGCGAGGGCGAGGGCGATGCCACCTACG
GCAAGCTGACCCTGAAGTTCATCTGCACCACCGGCAAGCTGCCCGTGCCCTGGCCCACCCTCGTGACCAC
CCTGACCTACGGCGTGCAGTGCTTCAGCCGCTACCCCGACCACATGAAGCAGCACGACTTCTTCAAGTCC
GCCATGCCCGAAGGCTACGTCCAGGAGCGCACCATCTTCTTCAAGGACGACGGCAACTACAAGACCCGCG
CCGAGGTGAAGTTCGAGGGCGACACCCTGGTGAACCGCATCGAGCTGAAGGGCATCGACTTCAAGGAGGA
CGGCAACATCCTGGGGCACAAGCTGGAGTACAACTACAACAGCCACAACGTCTATATCATGGCCGACAAG
CAGAAGAACGGCATCAAGGTGAACTTCAAGATCCGCCACAACATCGAGGACGGCAGCGTGCAGCTCGCCG
ACCACTACCAGCAGAACACCCCCATCGGCGACGGCCCCGTGCTGCTGCCCGACAACCACTACCTGAGCAC
CCAGTCCGCCCTGAGCAAAGACCCCAACGAGAAGCGCGATCACATGGTCC
