>Addgene plasmid #65762 | pFRT-TODestGFP_HuC | addgene partial sequence | sequence record 115016 | BGH-rev 5'-TAGAAGGCACAGTCGAGG-3'
AGAGGGTTAGGGATAGGCTTACCTTCGAACCGCGGGCCCTCTAGACTTGAGCGGCCGCCACTGTGCTGGA
TATCAACCACTTTGTACAAGAAAGCTGGGTCTAGATATCTCGAGTGCGGCCGCTCACGCCTTGTGCTGTT
TGCTGGTCTTGAAGGAGACCTGCAGCACGCGCTCGCCCAGGCGATAGCCGTTCAGGCTGGCGATGGCCAT
GGCCGCCTCGTCATAGTTGGTCATGGTCACGAAGCCGAAACCCTTGCACTTGTTGGTGGTGAAATCACGG
ATGACCTTGACGTTGGTGACTGCCCCAAAAGGCCCGAACAGCTGCCACAGCACGCTCTCGTCTGCCTCCG
GTGACAGGTTGTACACGAAGATGCACCAGCCGGCGCCCGCCGCGCCCCCCGACAGGCCCACGCCCGCCAG
GCCGCTCATACCATCGATGGCGATCGGCGAGAACCTGGCGATGAGCGACAGGGGACTCTTGACGCCGTAG
GCCATGTTGAGCAAATTGTCCAGCCGGAAACGCTGGGTCTGATGGTGTAGGGGGCCTGCGTAGCGCCGGG
CGGATGACTGGTAGAGGTGGGTGAGCAGCGCCTGCCCCGTCTTCTGACTTGGGTTGTTCGCGAACTTGAC
TGTGATGGGCTCAGCTGCGCCCAGCGGCTTCTGCCCATTCAGTCCTTTGATAGCCTCTTCGGCCTCAATC
CTCTTGTCAAAGCGGATGAATCCCACACCCCGAGAGACACCTGTGACCTGGTCCACCAGGATGCGGGACG
